Addgene plasmid #118752: SITS-ccdb-EGFP
Purpose: Multisite gateway destination vector for 3' tagging with EGFP for cell free expression. Parton lab FEX
Depositing lab: Rob Parton. Depositing organization: University of Queensland, Institute for Molecular Bioscience. Publication: In vivo cell biological screening identifies an endocytic capture mechanism for T-tubule formation. Hall TE, Martel N, Ariotti N, Xiong Z, Lo HP, Ferguson C, Rae J, Lim YW, Parton RG. Nat Commun. 2020 Jul 24;11(1):3711. doi: 10.1038/s41467-020-17486-w. PubMed 32709891.
Backbone
  Vector backbone: I-SceI
Growth in bacteria
  Bacterial resistance: Chloramphenicol and Ampicillin, 25 & 100 μg/mL
  Growth temperature: 37°C
  Growth strain: ccdB Survival
  Copy number: High Copy
Gene/Insert
  Gene/Insert name: ccdb
  Tag / fusion protein: EGFP (C terminal on insert)
Terms and licenses: Academic/Nonprofit Terms; Industry Terms: Not Available to Industry
How to cite: SITS-ccdb-EGFP was a gift from Rob Parton (Addgene plasmid # 118752 ; http://n2t.net/addgene:118752 ; RRID:Addgene_118752)
