[The description below was written by a language model from this plasmid's Addgene catalogue record and pLannotate feature annotations shown in this document.]
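Description:
SITS-ccdb-EGFP is a Gateway destination vector, built on a backbone recorded as "I-SceI", that is designed to add a C-terminal (3') EGFP tag to a gene of interest for cell-free protein expression. It is a high-copy E. coli plasmid carrying a ColE1/pUC-type origin, an f1 phage origin and an ampicillin resistance gene (AmpR) under its own promoter. Remnants of a cloning-vector lac region are also annotated: lacZα and lacI fragments, a CAP binding site, and the lac promoter and operator. Because the plasmid also carries a chloramphenicol resistance gene and the ccdB toxin, it is selected on both chloramphenicol and ampicillin and must be propagated in a ccdB-tolerant strain.

The working part is the Gateway cassette, consisting of the cat promoter and CmR, a ccdA fragment and ccdB, bounded by two attR-type sites in opposite orientation. The annotation tool labels both as attR1, so their exact identities cannot be read from the table. In an LR reaction the cassette is replaced by the entry-clone insert, and loss of ccdB provides counter-selection for recombinants in ordinary strains. EGFP lies next to the cassette, between attB2 and attB3 scars, with an attB4 site elsewhere, consistent with prior multisite Gateway assembly. EGFP is on the reverse strand, as is the T7 promoter, which lies across the plasmid's numbering origin from the far end of the cassette. This arrangement suggests T7-driven transcription through the recombined insert into EGFP. An SV40 poly(A) signal and a T3 promoter lie beyond EGFP, annotated on the opposite strand. The name may point to a translation-initiation leader, but no such element is annotated, nor are any I-SceI sites. The record does not state the cell-free system used.
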