Features (pLannotate 1.2.2; 25 found; start..end, strand, type, name):
     44..62      -  promoter       T7 promoter: promoter for bacteriophage T7 RNA polymerase
     93..113     -  protein_bind   attB4: mutant version of attB; core recombination site for the Gateway® BP reaction BP Clonase™
    142..208     +  CDS            lacZα (fragment): LacZα fragment of β-galactosidase; lacZ fragment
    213..641     +  rep_origin     f1 ori (sequence partly withheld): f1 bacteriophage origin of replication; arrow indicates direction of (+) strand synthesis
    694..798     +  promoter       AmpR promoter: bla
    799..1659    +  CDS            AmpR: β-lactamase; bla; confers resistance to ampicillin, carbenicillin, and related antibiotics
   1830..2418    +  rep_origin     ori: high-copy-number ColE1/pMB1/pBR322/pUC origin of replication
   2601..2693    +  CDS            lacI (fragment): lac repressor; lacI; The lac repressor binds to the lac operator to inhibit transcription in E. coli. This inhibition can be relieved by adding lactose or isopropyl-β-D-thiogalactopyranoside (IPTG).
   2706..2727    +  protein_bind   CAP binding site: CAP binding activates transcription in the presence of cAMP. E. coli catabolite activator protein
   2742..2772    +  promoter       lac promoter: promoter for the E. coli lac operon
   2780..2796    +  protein_bind   lac operator: The lac repressor binds to the lac operator to inhibit transcription in E. coli. This inhibition can be relieved by adding lactose or isopropyl-β-D-thiogalactopyranoside (IPTG). lac repressor encoded by lacI
   2841..2859    +  promoter       T3 promoter: promoter for bacteriophage T3 RNA polymerase
   2918..3001    +  CDS            large T antigen (fragment): large T antigen from SV40 (simian virus 40)
   3024..3158    +  polyA_signal   SV40 poly(A) signal: SV40 polyadenylation signal
   3174..3194    -  CDS            lacZα (fragment): LacZα fragment of β-galactosidase; lacZ fragment
   3198..3218    +  protein_bind   attB3: mutant version of attB; core recombination site for the Gateway® BP reaction BP Clonase™
   3220..3936    -  CDS            EGFP: the original enhanced GFP (Yang et al., 1996) mammalian codon-optimized
   3939..3959    +  protein_bind   attB2: mutant version of attB; core recombination site for the Gateway® BP reaction BP Clonase™
   3943..4062    +  protein_bind   attR1: mutant version of attR; recombination site for the Gateway® LR reaction LR Clonase™
   4240..4342    +  promoter       cat promoter: promoter of the E. coli cat gene encoding chloramphenicol acetyltransferase
   4343..5001    +  CDS            CmR: chloramphenicol acetyltransferase; cat; confers resistance to chloramphenicol
   5183..5341    +  CDS            ccdA (fragment): CCDA_ECO57 - Also known as H, letA. Experimental evidence at protein level: Swiss-Prot protein existence level 1. Antitoxin component of a type II toxin-antitoxin (TA) system which inhibits the post-segregational killing (PSK) of plasmid-free cells, also referred to as a plasmid addiction system. Binds to and blocks the activity of CcdB; will also remove bound CcdB protein from the CcdB-GyrA complex by forming a CcdA-CcdB complex, a process termed rejuvenation. Functions as a transcriptional corepressor for the ccdAB operon, repression also requires CcdB (By similarity). From Escherichia coli
   5346..5648    +  CDS            ccdB: CCDB_ECOLI - Also known as G, letB, letD. Experimental evidence at protein level: Swiss-Prot protein existence level 1. Toxic component of a type II toxin-antitoxin (TA) system, functioning in plasmid maintainence. Responsible for the post- segregational killing (PSK) of plasmid-free cells, also referred to as a plasmid addiction system. Half-life of over 2 hours. Cell killing by CcdB is accompanied by filamentation, defects in chromosome and plasmid segregation, defects in cell division, formation of anucleate cells, decreased DNA synthesis and plasmid loss. Interferes with the activity of DN
   5692..5844    +  CDS            dpnD (fragment): DPND_STRPN - Protein predicted: Swiss-Prot protein existence level 4. From Streptococcus pneumoniae serotype 4 (strain ATCC BAA-334 / TIGR4).
   6080..6203    -  protein_bind   attR1: mutant version of attR; recombination site for the Gateway® LR reaction LR Clonase™
>Addgene plasmid #118752 | SITS-ccdb-EGFP | addgene full sequence | sequence record 341976 | Addgene NGS Result
AAATAAAATAAAATAAAATAAAATAAAATAAACTTAAGATGTCCCTATAGTGAGTCGTATTAGACGTCAG
GTGGCACTTTTCGGGGAAATGTCAACTTTTCTATACAAAGTTGAATTCATTACCCTGTTATCCCTAGTCG
ACTGGCGTAATAGCGAAGAGGCCCGCACCGATCGCCCTTCCCAACAGTTGCGCAGCCTGAATGGCGAATG
GG
[124 nt withheld, positions 213-336]
C
[91 nt withheld, positions 338-428]
A
[49 nt withheld, positions 430-478]
CCTTTGACGTTGGAGTCCACGTTCTTT
[37 nt withheld, positions 506-542]
ACCCTATCTCGGTCTATTCTTTTGATTTATAAGGGATTTTGCCGATTTCGGCCTATTGGTTAAAAAATGA
GCTGATTTAACAAAAATTTAACGCGAATTTTAACAAAATATTAACGCTTACAATTTAGGTGGCACTTTTC
GGGGAAATGTGCGCGGAACCCCTATTTGTTTATTTTTCTAAATACATTCAAATATGTATCCGCTCATGAG
ACAATAACCCTGATAAATGCTTCAATAATATTGAAAAAGGAAGAGTATGAGTATTCAACATTTCCGTGTC
GCCCTTATTCCCTTTTTTGCGGCATTTTGCCTTCCTGTTTTTGCTCACCCAGAAACGCTGGTGAAAGTAA
AAGATGCTGAAGATCAGTTGGGTGCACGAGTGGGTTACATCGAACTGGATCTCAACAGCGGTAAGATCCT
TGAGAGTTTTCGCCCCGAAGAACGTTTTCCAATGATGAGCACTTTTAAAGTTCTGCTATGTGGCGCGGTA
TTATCCCGTATTGACGCCGGGCAAGAGCAACTCGGTCGCCGCATACACTATTCTCAGAATGACTTGGTTG
AGTACTCACCAGTCACAGAAAAGCATCTTACGGATGGCATGACAGTAAGAGAATTATGCAGTGCTGCCAT
AACCATGAGTGATAACACTGCGGCCAACTTACTTCTGACAACGATCGGAGGACCGAAGGAGCTAACCGCT
TTTTTGCACAACATGGGGGATCATGTAACTCGCCTTGATCGTTGGGAACCGGAGCTGAATGAAGCCATAC
CAAACGACGAGCGTGACACCACGATGCCTGTAGCAATGGCAACAACGTTGCGCAAACTATTAACTGGCGA
ACTACTTACTCTAGCTTCCCGGCAACAATTAATAGACTGGATGGAGGCGGATAAAGTTGCAGGACCACTT
CTGCGCTCGGCCCTTCCGGCTGGCTGGTTTATTGCTGATAAATCTGGAGCCGGTGAGCGTGGGTCTCGCG
GTATCATTGCAGCACTGGGGCCAGATGGTAAGCCCTCCCGTATCGTAGTTATCTACACGACGGGGAGTCA
GGCAACTATGGATGAACGAAATAGACAGATCGCTGAGATAGGTGCCTCACTGATTAAGCATTGGTAACTG
TCAGACCAAGTTTACTCATATATACTTTAGATTGATTTAAAACTTCATTTTTAATTTAAAAGGATCTAGG
TGAAGATCCTTTTTGATAATCTCATGACCAAAATCCCTTAACGTGAGTTTTCGTTCCACTGAGCGTCAGA
CCCCGTAGAAAAGATCAAAGGATCTTCTTGAGATCCTTTTTTTCTGCGCGTAATCTGCTGCTTGCAAACA
AAAAAACCACCGCTACCAGCGGTGGTTTGTTTGCCGGATCAAGAGCTACCAACTCTTTTTCCGAAGGTAA
CTGGCTTCAGCAGAGCGCAGATACCAAATACTGTTCTTCTAGTGTAGCCGTAGTTAGGCCACCACTTCAA
GAACTCTGTAGCACCGCCTACATACCTCGCTCTGCTAATCCTGTTACCAGTGGCTGCTGCCAGTGGCGAT
AAGTCGTGTCTTACCGGGTTGGACTCAAGACGATAGTTACCGGATAAGGCGCAGCGGTCGGGCTGAACGG
GGGGTTCGTGCACACAGCCCAGCTTGGAGCGAACGACCTACACCGAACTGAGATACCTACAGCGTGAGCT
ATGAGAAAGCGCCACGCTTCCCGAAGGGAGAAAGGCGGACAGGTATCCGGTAAGCGGCAGGGTCGGAACA
GGAGAGCGCACGAGGGAGCTTCCAGGGGGAAACGCCTGGTATCTTTATAGTCCTGTCGGGTTTCGCCACC
TCTGACTTGAGCGTCGATTTTTGTGATGCTCGTCAGGGGGGCGGAGCCTATGGAAAAACGCCAGCAACGC
GGCCTTTTTACGGTTCCTGGCCTTTTGCTGGCCTTTTGCTCACATGTTCTTTCCTGCGTTATCCCCTGAT
TCTGTGGATAACCGTATTACCGCCTTTGAGTGAGCTGATACCGCTCGCCGCAGCCGAACGACCGAGCGCA
GCGAGTCAGTGAGCGAGGAAGCGGAAGAGCGCCCAATACGCAAACCGCCTCTCCCCGCGCGTTGGCCGAT
TCATTAATGCAGCTGGCACGACAGGTTTCCCGACTGGAAAGCGGGCAGTGAGCGCAACGCAATTAATGTG
AGTTAGCTCACTCATTAGGCACCCCAGGCTTTACACTTTATGCTCCCGGCTCGTATGTTGTGTGGAATTG
TGAGCGGATAACAATTTCACACAGGAAACAGCTATGACCATGATTACGCCAAGCGCGCAATTAACCCTCA
CTAAAGGGAACAAAAGCTGGGTACTAGTCCTAGGATCCACGCTAGGGATAACAGGGTAATCTCGAGATCA
TAATCAGCCATACCACATTTGTAGAGGTTTTACTTGCTTTAAAAAACCTCCCACACCTCCCCCTGAACCT
GAAACATAAAATGAATGCAATTGTTGTTGTTAACTTGTTTATTGCAGCTTATAATGGTTACAAATAAAGC
AATAGCATCACAAATTTCACAAATAAAGCATTTTTTTCACTGCATTCTAGTTGTGGTTTGTCCAAACTCA
TCAATGTATCTTATCATGTCTGGATCATCATCGATGGTACCGTAAAACGACGGCCAGTGAATTATCAACT
ATGTATAATAAAGTTGGTTACTTGTACAGCTCGTCCATGCCGAGAGTGATCCCGGCGGCGGTCACGAACT
CCAGCAGGACCATGTGATCGCGCTTCTCGTTGGGGTCTTTGCTCAGGGCGGACTGGGTGCTCAGGTAGTG
GTTGTCGGGCAGCAGCACGGGGCCGTCGCCGATGGGGGTGTTCTGCTGGTAGTGGTCGGCGAGCTGCACG
CTGCCGTCCTCGATGTTGTGGCGGATCTTGAAGTTCACCTTGATGCCGTTCTTCTGCTTGTCGGCCATGA
TATAGACGTTGTGGCTGTTGTAGTTGTACTCCAGCTTGTGCCCCAGGATGTTGCCGTCCTCCTTGAAGTC
GATGCCCTTCAGCTCGATGCGGTTCACCAGGGTGTCGCCCTCGAACTTCACCTCGGCGCGGGTCTTGTAG
TTGCCGTCGTCCTTGAAGAAGATGGTGCGCTCCTGGACGTAGCCTTCGGGCATGGCGGACTTGAAGAAGT
CGTGCTGCTTCATGTGGTCGGGGTAGCGGCTGAAGCACTGCACGCCGTAGGTCAGGGTGGTCACGAGGGT
GGGCCAGGGCACGGGCAGCTTGCCGGTGGTGCAGATGAACTTCAGGGTCAGCTTGCCGTAGGTGGCATCG
CCCTCGCCCTCGCCGGACACGCTGAACTTGTGGCCGTTTACGTCGCCGTCCAGCTCGACCAGGATGGGCA
CCACCCCGGTGAACAGCTCCTCGCCCTTGCTCACAGCCACTTTGTACAAGAAAGCTGAACGAGAAACGTA
AAATGATATAAATATCAATATATTAAATTAGATTTTGCATAAAAAACAGACTACATAATACTGTAAAACA
CAACATATCCAGTCACTATGAATCAACTACTTAGATGGTATTAGTGACCTGTAGTCGACTAAGTTGGCAG
CATCACCCGACGCACTTTGCGCCGAATAAATACCTGTGACGGAAGATCACTTCGCAGAATAAATAAATCC
TGGTGTCCCTGTTGATACCGGGAAGCCCTGGGCCAACTTTTGGCGAAAATGAGACGTTGATCGGCACGTA
AGAGGTTCCAACTTTCACCATAATGAAATAAGATCACTACCGGGCGTATTTTTTGAGTTATCGAGATTTT
CAGGAGCTAAGGAAGCTAAAATGGAGAAAAAAATCACTGGATATACCACCGTTGATATATCCCAATGGCA
TCGTAAAGAACATTTTGAGGCATTTCAGTCAGTTGCTCAATGTACCTATAACCAGACCGTTCAGCTGGAT
ATTACGGCCTTTTTAAAGACCGTAAAGAAAAATAAGCACAAGTTTTATCCGGCCTTTATTCACATTCTTG
CCCGCCTGATGAATGCTCATCCGGAATTCCGTATGGCAATGAAAGACGGTGAGCTGGTGATATGGGATAG
TGTTCACCCTTGTTACACCGTTTTCCATGAGCAAACTGAAACGTTTTCATCGCTCTGGAGTGAATACCAC
GACGATTTCCGGCAGTTTCTACACATATATTCGCAAGATGTGGCGTGTTACGGTGAAAACCTGGCCTATT
TCCCTAAAGGGTTTATTGAGAATATGTTTTTCGTCTCAGCCAATCCCTGGGTGAGTTTCACCAGTTTTGA
TTTAAACGTGGCCAATATGGACAACTTCTTCGCCCCCGTTTTCACCATGGGCAAATATTATACGCAAGGC
GACAAGGTGCTGATGCCGCTGGCGATTCAGGTTCATCATGCCGTTTGTGATGGCTTCCATGTCGGCAGAA
TGCTTAATGAATTACAACAGTACTGCGATGAGTGGCAGGGGGGGCGTAAACGCCGCGTGGATCCGGCTTA
CTAAAAGCCAGATAACAGTATGCGTATTTGCGCGCTGATTTTTGCGGTATAAGAATATATACTGATATGT
ATACCCGAAGTATGTCAAAAAGAGGTATGCTATGAAGCAGCGTATTACAGTGACAGTTGACAGCGACAGC
TATCAGTTGCTCAAGGCATATATGATGTCAATATCTCCGGTCTGGTAAGCACAACCATGCAGAATGAAGC
CCGTCGTCTGCGTGCCGAACGCTGGAAAGCGGAAAATCAGGAAGGGATGGCTGAGGTCGCCCGGTTTATT
GAAATGAACGGCTCTTTTGCTGACGAGAACAGGGGCTGGTGAAATGCAGTTTAAGGTTTACACCTATAAA
AGAGAGAGCCGTTATCGTCTGTTTGTGGATGTACAGAGTGATATTATTGACACGCCCGGGCGACGGATGG
TGATCCCCCTGGCCAGTGCACGTCTGCTGTCAGATAAAGTCTCCCGTGAACTTTACCCGGTGGTGCATAT
CGGGGATGAAAGCTGGCGCATGATGACCACCGATATGGCCAGTGTGCCGGTCTCCGTTATCGGGGAAGAA
GTGGCTGATCTCAGCCACCGCGAAAATGACATCAAAAACGCCATTAACCTGATGTTCTGGGGAATATAAA
TGTCAGGCTCCCTTATACACAGCCAGTCTGCAGGTCGATACAGTAGAAATTACAGAAACTTTATCACGTT
TAGTAAGTATAGAGGCTGAAAATCCAGATGAAGCCGAACGACTTGTAAGAGAAAAGTATAAGAGTTGTGA
AATTGTTCTTGATGCAGATGATTTTCAGGACTATGACACTAGCGTATATGAATAGGTAGATGTTTTTATT
TTGTCACACAAAAAAGAGGCTCGCACCTCTTTTTCTTATTTCTTTTTATGATTTAATACGGCATTGAGGA
CAATAGCGAGTAGGCTGGATACGACGATTCCGTTTGAGAAGAACATTTGGAAGGCTGTCGGTCGACTAAG
TTGGCAGCATCACCCGAAGAACATTTGGAAGGCTGTCGGTCGACTACAGGTCACTAATACCATCTAAGTA
GTTGATTCATAGTGACTGGATATGTTGTGTTTTACAGTATTATGTAGTCTGTTTTTTATGCAAAATCTAA
TTTAATATATTGATATTTATATCATTTTACGTTTCTCGTTCAGCTTTTTTGTACAAACTTGGTGGTGATG
GTGGTGATGGTGGTGACCAGAGGTGCCCATGGTTTCACTTACGTGTTTAATGTCTTTACAGACTTTATAC
ATTACTGTCATGGTTAAATAAAATAAAATAAAATAAAATAAAATA
